>Addgene plasmid #129331 | pLBS.CAG-pHlu | addgene full sequence | sequence record 273261 | Addgene NGS Result
TGTAGTCTTATGCAATACTCTTGTAGTCTTGCAACATGGTAACGATGAGTTAGCAACATGCCTTACAAGG
AGAGAAAAAGCACCGTGCATGCCGATTGGTGGAAGTAAGGTGGTACGATCGTGCCTTATTAGGAAGGCAA
CAGACGGGTCTGACATGGATTGGACGAACCACTGAATTGCCGCATTGCAGAGATATTGTATTTAAGTGCC
TAGCTCGATACATAAACGGGTCTCTCTGGTTAGACCAGATCTGAGCCTGGGAGCTCTCTGGCTAACTAGG
GAACCCACTGCTTAAGCCTCAATAAAGCTTGCCTTGAGTGCTTCAAGTAGTGTGTGCCCGTCTGTTGTGT
GACTCTGGTAACTAGAGATCCCTCAGACCCTTTTAGTCAGTGTGGAAAATCTCTAGCAGTGGCGCCCGAA
CAGGGACTTGAAAGCGAAAGGGAAACCAGAGGAGCTCTCTCGACGCAGGACTCGGCTTGCTGAAGCGCGC
ACGGCAAGAGGCGAGGGGCGGCGACTGGTGAGTACGCCAAAAATTTTGACTAGCGGAGGCTAGAAGGAGA
GAGATGGGTGCGAGAGCGTCAGTATTAAGCGGGGGAGAATTAGATCGCGATGGGAAAAAATTCGGTTAAG
GCCAGGGGGAAAGAAAAAATATAAATTAAAACATATAGTATGGGCAAGCAGGGAGCTAGAACGATTCGCA
GTTAATCCTGGCCTGTTAGAAACATCAGAAGGCTGTAGACAAATACTGGGACAGCTACAACCATCCCTTC
AGACAGGATCAGAAGAACTTAGATCATTATATAATACAGTAGCAACCCTCTATTGTGTGCATCAAAGGAT
AGAGATAAAAGACACCAAGGAAGCTTTAGACAAGATAGAGGAAGAGCAAAACAAAAGTAAGACCACCGCA
CAGCAAGCGGCCGCTGATCTTCAGACCTGGAGGAGGAGATATGAGGGACAATTGGAGAAGTGAATTATAT
AAATATAAAGTAGTAAAAATTGAACCATTAGGAGTAGCACCCACCAAGGCAAAGAGAAGAGTGGTGCAGA
GAGAAAAAAGAGCAGTGGGAATAGGAGCTTTGTTCCTTGGGTTCTTGGGAGCAGCAGGAAGCACTATGGG
CGCAGCGTCAATGACGCTGACGGTACAGGCCAGACAATTATTGTCTGGTATAGTGCAGCAGCAGAACAAT
TTGCTGAGGGCTATTGAGGCGCAACAGCATCTGTTGCAACTCACAGTCTGGGGCATCAAGCAGCTCCAGG
CAAGAATCCTGGCTGTGGAAAGATACCTAAAGGATCAACAGCTCCTGGGGATTTGGGGTTGCTCTGGAAA
ACTCATTTGCACCACTGCTGTGCCTTGGAATGCTAGTTGGAGTAATAAATCTCTGGAACAGATTTGGAAT
CACACGACCTGGATGGAGTGGGACAGAGAAATTAACAATTACACAAGCTTAATACACTCCTTAATTGAAG
AATCGCAAAACCAGCAAGAAAAGAATGAACAAGAATTATTGGAATTAGATAAATGGGCAAGTTTGTGGAA
TTGGTTTAACATAACAAATTGGCTGTGGTATATAAAATTATTCATAATGATAGTAGGAGGCTTGGTAGGT
TTAAGAATAGTTTTTGCTGTACTTTCTATAGTGAATAGAGTTAGGCAGGGATATTCACCATTATCGTTTC
AGACCCACCTCCCAACCCCGAGGGGACCCGACAGGCCCGAAGGAATAGAAGAAGAAGGTGGAGAGAGAGA
CAGAGACAGATCCATTCGATTAGTGAACGGATCTCGACGGTATCGGTTAACTTTTAAAAGAAAAGGGGGG
ATTGGGGGGTACAGTGCAGGGGAAAGAATAGTAGACATAATAGCAACAGACATACAAACTAAAGAATTAC
AAAAACAAATTACAAAATTCAAAATTTTGGGCCCTTCCAACCTTCCAACCGGTACCGGTTGGAAGGTTGG
AAGGGCCCTTCCAACCTTCCAACCGGTACCTAGTAATCAATTACGGGGTCATTAGTTCATAGCCCATATA
TGGAGTTCCGCGTTACATAACTTACGGTAAATGGCCCGCCTGGCTGACCGCCCAACGACCCCCGCCCATT
GACGTCAATAATGACGTATGTTCCCATAGTAACGCCAATAGGGACTTTCCATTGACGTCAATGGGTGGAG
TATTTACGGTAAACTGCCCACTTGGCAGTACATCAAGTGTATCATATGCCAAGTACGCCCCCTATTGACG
TCAATGACGGTAAATGGCCCGCCTGGCATTATGCCCAGTACATGACCTTATGGGACTTTCCTACTTGGCA
GTACATCTACGTATTAGTCATCGCTATTACCATGGTCGAGGTGAGCCCCACGTTCTGCTTCACTCTCCCC
ATCTCCCCCCCCTCCCCACCCCCAATTTTGTATTTATTTATTTTTTAATTATTTTGTGCAGCGATGGGGG
CGGGGGGGGGGGGGGCGCGCGCCRGGGGGGGGGGGGGGGGGGGGGGGGGGGGGGGGGGGGRGGCGGRGRG
GKGCGGCGGCAGCCAATCAGAGCGGCGCGCTCCGAAAGTTTCCTTTTATGGCGAGGCGGCGGCGGCGGCG
GCCCTATAAAAAGCGAAGCGCGCGGCGGGCGGGAGTCGCTGCGCGCTGCCTTCGCCCCGTGCCCCGCTCC
GCCGCCGCCTCGCGCCGCCCGCCCCGGCTCTGACTGACCGCGTTACTCCCACAGGTGAGCGGGCGGGACG
GCCCTTCTCCTCCGGGCTGTAATTAGCGCTTGGTTTAATGACGGCTTGTTTCTTTTCTGTGGCTGCGTGA
AAGCCTTGAGGGGCTCCGGGAGGGCCCTTTGTGCGGGGGGAGCGGCTCGGGGGGTGCGTGCGTGTGTGTG
TGCGTGGGGAGCGCCGCGTGCGGCTCCGCGCTGCCCGGCGGCTGTGAGCGCTGCGGGCGCGGCGCGGGGC
TTTGTGCGCTCCGCAGTGTGCGCGAGGGGAGCGCGGCCGGGGGCGGTGCCCCGCGGTGCGGGGGGGGCTG
CGAGGGGAACAAAGGCTGCGTGCGGGGTGTGTGCGTGGGGGGGTGAGCAGGGGGTGTGGGCGCGTCGGTC
GGGCTGCAACCCCCCCTGCACCCCCCTCCCCGAGTTGCTGAGCACGGCCCGGCTTCGGGTGCGGGGCTCC
GTACGGGGCGTGGCGCGGGGCTCGCCGTGCCGGGCGGGGGGTGGCGGCAGGTGGGGGTGCCGGGCGGGGC
GGGGCCGCCTCGGGCCGGGGRGGGCTCGGGGGAGGGGCGCGGCGGCCCCCGGAGCGCCGGCGGCTGTCGA
GGCGCGGCGAGCCGCAGCCATTGCCTTTTATGGTAATCGTGCGAGAGGGCGCAGGGACTTCCTTTGTCCC
AAATCTGTGCGGAGCCGAAATCTGGGAGGCGCCGCCGCACCCCCTCTAGCGGGCGCGGGGCGAAGCGGTG
CGGCGCCGGCAGGAAGGAAATGGGCGGGGAGGGCCTTCGTGCGTCGCCGCGCCGCCGTCCCCTTCTCCCT
CTCCAGCCTCGGGGCTGTCCGCGGGGGGACGGCTGCCTTCGGGGGGGACGGGGCAGGGCGGGGTTCGGCT
TCTGGCGTGTGACCGGCGGCTCTAGAGCCTCTGCTAACCATGTTCATGCCTTCTTCTTTTTCCTACAGCT
CCTGGGCAACGTGCTGGTTATTGTGCTGTCTCATCATTTTGGCAAAGGATTCCTCGAGGTCGACGGTATC
GATAAGCTTGATATCGAATTCCTGCAGCCCGGGGGATCCACCGGTCGCCACCATGGTGAGCAAGGGTGAA
GAGCTGTTTACCGGCGTGGTGCCGATTCTGGTGGAACTGGATGGTGACGTGAACGGCCACAAATTCAGCG
TGTCCGGCGAAGGCGAGGGCGATGCCACCTATGGTAAACTGACCCTGAAGTTTATCTGCACCACCGGCAA
GCTGCCAGTGCCATGGCCAACCCTGGTGACCACCTTTAGCTATGGCGTGCAGTGTTTCTCCCGCTACCCC
GATCACATGAAACGTCATGACTTTTTCAAGAGCGCCATGCCAGAAGGTTATGTGCAGGAGCGCACCATTT
TCTTTAAAGATGACGGCAATTACAAGACCCGTGCGGAAGTGAAATTTGAGGGCGATACCCTGGTGAACCG
CATTGAACTGAAAGGCATCGACTTCAAGGATGACGGTAATATTCTGGGCCACAAGCTGGAATATAACTAC
AATGAGCATCTGGTGTATATCATGGCAGATAAACAGAAGAACGGCACCAAAGCTATTTTCCAGGTGCACC
ATAATATCGAGGATGGCGGTGTGCAGCTGGCAGACCATTATCAGCAGAACACCCCTATTGGCGATGGCCC
TGTGCTGCTGCCGGACAATCACTACCTGCATACCCAGTCTGCTCTGAGTAAAGATCCGAACGAAAAGCGC
GACCACATGGTGCTGCTGGAGTTTGTGACCGCCGCGGGTATCACCCATGGCATGGACGAGCTGTACAAAT
GAGCGGCCGCGACTCTAGATCACTAGTCTCGACTCGACAATCAACCTCTGGATTACAAAATTTGTGAAAG
ATTGACTGGTATTCTTAACTATGTTGCTCCTTTTACGCTATGTGGATACGCTGCTTTAATGCCTTTGTAT
CATGCTATTGCTTCCCGTATGGCTTTCATTTTCTCCTCCTTGTATAAATCCTGGTTGCTGTCTCTTTATG
AGGAGTTGTGGCCCGTTGTCAGGCAACGTGGCGTGGTGTGCACTGTGTTTGCTGACGCAACCCCCACTGG
TTGGGGCATTGCCACCACCTGTCAGCTCCTTTCCGGGACTTTCGCTTTCCCCCTCCCTATTGCCACGGCG
GAACTCATCGCCGCCTGCCTTGCCCGCTGCTGGACAGGGGCTCGGCTGTTGGGCACTGACAATTCCGTGG
TGTTGTCGGGGAAGCTGACGTCCTTTCCATGGCTGCTCGCCTGTGTTGCCACCTGGATTCTGCGCGGGAC
GTCCTTCTGCTACGTCCCTTCGGCCCTCAATCCAGCGGACCTTCCTTCCCGCGGCCTGCTGCCGGCTCTG
CGGCCTCTTCCGCATCTTCGCCTTCGCCCTCAGACGAGTCGGATCTCCCTTTGGGCCGCCTCCCCGCCTG
GAATTAATTCGAGCTCGGTACCTTTAAGACCAATGACTTACAAGGCAGCTGTAGATCTTAGCCACTTTTT
AAAAGAAAAGGGGGGACTGGAAGGGCTAATTCACTCCCAACGAAGATAAGATCTGCTTTTTGCTTGTACT
GGGTCTCTCTGGTTAGACCAGATCTGAGCCTGGGAGCTCTCTGGCTAACTAGGGAACCCACTGCTTAAGC
CTCAATAAAGCTTGCCTTGAGTGCTTCAAGTAGTGTGTGCCCGTCTGTTGTGTGACTCTGGTAACTAGAG
ATCCCTCAGACCCTTTTAGTCAGTGTGGAAAATCTCTAGCAGTAGTAGTTCATGTCATCTTATTATTCAG
TATTTATAACTTGCAAAGAAATGAATATCAGAGAGTGAGAGGAACTTGTTTATTGCAGCTTATAATGGTT
ACAAATAAAGCAATAGCATCACAAATTTCACAAATAAAGCATTTTTTTCACTGCATTCTAGTTGTGGTTT
GTCCAAACTCATCAATGTATCTAGAGCGGCCGCCACCGCGGTGGAGCTCCAGCTTTTGTTCCCTTTAGTG
AGGGTTAATTTCGAGCTTGGCGTAATCATGGTCATAGCTGTTTCCTGTGTGAAATTGTTATCCGCTCACA
ATTCCACACAACATACGAGCCGGAAGCATAAAGTGTAAAGCCTGGGGTGCCTAATGAGTGAGCTAACTCA
CATTAATTGCGTTGCGCTCACTGCCCGCTTTCCAGTCGGGAAACCTGTCGTGCCAGCTGCATTAATGAAT
CGGCCAACGCGCGGGGAGAGGCGGTTTGCGTATTGGGCGCTCTTCCGCTTCCTCGCTCACTGACTCGCTG
CGCTCGGTCGTTCGGCTGCGGCGAGCGGTATCAGCTCACTCAAAGGCGGTAATACGGTTATCCACAGAAT
CAGGGGATAACGCAGGAAAGAACATGTGAGCAAAAGGCCAGCAAAAGGCCAGGAACCGTAAAAAGGCCGC
GTTGCTGGCGTTTTTCCATAGGCTCCGCCCCCCTGACGAGCATCACAAAAATCGACGCTCAAGTCAGAGG
TGGCGAAACCCGACAGGACTATAAAGATACCAGGCGTTTCCCCCTGGAAGCTCCCTCGTGCGCTCTCCTG
TTCCGACCCTGCCGCTTACCGGATACCTGTCCGCCTTTCTCCCTTCGGGAAGCGTGGCGCTTTCTCATAG
CTCACGCTGTAGGTATCTCAGTTCGGTGTAGGTCGTTCGCTCCAAGCTGGGCTGTGTGCACGAACCCCCC
GTTCAGCCCGACCGCTGCGCCTTATCCGGTAACTATCGTCTTGAGTCCAACCCGGTAAGACACGACTTAT
CGCCACTGGCAGCAGCCACTGGTAACAGGATTAGCAGAGCGAGGTATGTAGGCGGTGCTACAGAGTTCTT
GAAGTGGTGGCCTAACTACGGCTACACTAGAAGAACAGTATTTGGTATCTGCGCTCTGCTGAAGCCAGTT
ACCTTCGGAAAAAGAGTTGGTAGCTCTTGATCCGGCAAACAAACCACCGCTGGTAGCGGTGGTTTTTTTG
TTTGCAAGCAGCAGATTACGCGCAGAAAAAAAGGATCTCAAGAAGATCCTTTGATCTTTTCTACGGGGTC
TGACGCTCAGTGGAACGAAAACTCACGTTAAGGGATTTTGGTCATGAGATTATCAAAAAGGATCTTCACC
TAGATCCTTTTAAATTAAAAATGAAGTTTTAAATCAATCTAAAGTATATATGAGTAAACTTGGTCTGACA
GTTACCAATGCTTAATCAGTGAGGCACCTATCTCAGCGATCTGTCTATTTCGTTCATCCATAGTTGCCTG
ACTCCCCGTCGTGTAGATAACTACGATACGGGAGGGCTTACCATCTGGCCCCAGTGCTGCAATGATACCG
CGAGACCCACGCTCACCGGCTCCAGATTTATCAGCAATAAACCAGCCAGCCGGAAGGGCCGAGCGCAGAA
GTGGTCCTGCAACTTTATCCGCCTCCATCCAGTCTATTAATTGTTGCCGGGAAGCTAGAGTAAGTAGTTC
GCCAGTTAATAGTTTGCGCAACGTTGTTGCCATTGCTACAGGCATCGTGGTGTCACGCTCGTCGTTTGGT
ATGGCTTCATTCAGCTCCGGTTCCCAACGATCAAGGCGAGTTACATGATCCCCCATGTTGTGCAAAAAAG
CGGTTAGCTCCTTCGGTCCTCCGATCGTTGTCAGAAGTAAGTTGGCCGCAGTGTTATCACTCATGGTTAT
GGCAGCACTGCATAATTCTCTTACTGTCATGCCATCCGTAAGATGCTTTTCTGTGACTGGTGAGTACTCA
ACCAAGTCATTCTGAGAATAGTGTATGCGGCGACCGAGTTGCTCTTGCCCGGCGTCAATACGGGATAATA
CCGCGCCACATAGCAGAACTTTAAAAGTGCTCATCATTGGAAAACGTTCTTCGGGGCGAAAACTCTCAAG
GATCTTACCGCTGTTGAGATCCAGTTCGATGTAACCCACTCGTGCACCCAACTGATCTTCAGCATCTTTT
ACTTTCACCAGCGTTTCTGGGTGAGCAAAAACAGGAAGGCAAAATGCCGCAAAAAAGGGAATAAGGGCGA
CACGGAAATGTTGAATACTCATACTCTTCCTTTTTCAATATTATTGAAGCATTTATCAGGGTTATTGTCT
CATGAGCGGATACATATTTGAATGTATTTAGAAAAATAAACAAATAGGGGTTCCGCGCACATTTCCCCGA
AAAGTGCCACCTAAATTGTAAGCGTTAATATTTTGTTAAAATTCGCGTTAAATTTTTGTTAAATCAGCTC
ATTTTTTAACCAATAGGCCGAAATCGGCAAAATCCCTTATAAATCAAAAGAATAGACCGAGATAGGGT
[37 nt withheld, positions 7979-8015]
AAAGAACGTGGACTCCAACGTCAAAGG
[49 nt withheld, positions 8043-8091]
T
[91 nt withheld, positions 8093-8183]
G
[124 nt withheld, positions 8185-8308]
CCCATTCGCCATTCAGGCTGCGCAACTGTTGGGAAGGGCGATCGGTGCGGGCCTCTTCGCTATTACGCCA
GCTGGCGAAAGGGGGATGTGCTGCAAGGCGATTAAGTTGGGTAACGCCAGGGTTTTCCCAGTCACGACGT
TGTAAAACGACGGCCAGTGAATTGTAATACGACTCACTATAGGGCGAATTGGGTACCACGCG
Features (pLannotate 1.2.2; 27 found; start..end, strand, type, name):
      1..227     +  promoter       RSV promoter: Rous sarcoma virus enhancer/promoter
    228..408     +  LTR            5' LTR (truncated): truncated 5' long terminal repeat (LTR) from HIV-1
    455..580     +  misc_feature   HIV-1 Ψ: packaging signal of human immunodeficiency virus type 1
    564..927     +  CDS            HIV-1 gag (fragment): gag protein from human immunodeficiency virus 1; gag
   1073..1306    +  misc_feature   RRE: The Rev response element (RRE) of HIV-1 allows for Rev-dependent mRNA export from the nucleus to the cytoplasm.
   1683..1783    +  CDS            Rev (fragment): human immunodeficiency virus 1 (HIV-1) Rev protein; rev; enhances nuclear export of unspliced and incompletely spliced viral mRNAs
   1802..1918    +  misc_feature   cPPT/CTS: central polypurine tract and central termination sequence of HIV-1
   2041..2344    +  enhancer       CMV enhancer: human cytomegalovirus immediate early enhancer
   2622..3638    +  intron         chimeric intron: chimera between introns from chicken β-actin and rabbit β-globin
   3692..3751    -  misc_feature   MCS (fragment): pBluescript multiple cloning site
   3769..4479    +  CDS            pHluorin, ratiometric: pHluorin, ratiometric is a multistate long stokes shift fluorescent protein published in 1998, derived from Aequorea victoria.
   4519..5107    +  misc_feature   WPRE: woodchuck hepatitis virus posttranscriptional regulatory element
   5128..5265    +  CDS            nef (fragment): NEF_HV1LA - Experimental evidence at protein level: Swiss-Prot protein existence level 1. Extracellular Nef protein targets CD4(+) T-lymphocytes for apoptosis by interacting with CXCR4 surface receptors. From Human immunodeficiency virus type 1 group M subtype B (isolate Lai) (HIV-1).
   5251..5431    +  LTR            5' LTR (truncated): truncated 5' long terminal repeat (LTR) from HIV-1
   5503..5584    +  polyA_signal   SV40 poly(A) signal: SV40 polyadenylation signal
   5620..5649    -  misc_feature   MCS (fragment): pBluescript multiple cloning site
   5662..5680    -  promoter       T3 promoter: promoter for bacteriophage T3 RNA polymerase
   5725..5741    -  protein_bind   lac operator: The lac repressor binds to the lac operator to inhibit transcription in E. coli. This inhibition can be relieved by adding lactose or isopropyl-β-D-thiogalactopyranoside (IPTG). lac repressor encoded by lacI
   5749..5779    -  promoter       lac promoter: promoter for the E. coli lac operon
   5794..5815    -  protein_bind   CAP binding site: CAP binding activates transcription in the presence of cAMP. E. coli catabolite activator protein
   5828..5920    -  CDS            lacI (fragment): lac repressor; lacI; The lac repressor binds to the lac operator to inhibit transcription in E. coli. This inhibition can be relieved by adding lactose or isopropyl-β-D-thiogalactopyranoside (IPTG).
   6103..6691    -  rep_origin     ori: high-copy-number ColE1/pMB1/pBR322/pUC origin of replication
   6862..7722    -  CDS            AmpR: β-lactamase; bla; confers resistance to ampicillin, carbenicillin, and related antibiotics
   7723..7827    -  promoter       AmpR promoter: bla
   7880..8308    -  rep_origin     f1 ori (sequence partly withheld): f1 bacteriophage origin of replication; arrow indicates direction of (+) strand synthesis
   8313..8470    -  CDS            lacZα (fragment): LacZα fragment of β-galactosidase; lacZ fragment
   8473..8491    +  promoter       T7 promoter: promoter for bacteriophage T7 RNA polymerase
