[The description below was written by a language model from this plasmid's Addgene catalogue record and pLannotate feature annotations shown in this document.]
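Description:
pLBS.CAG-pHlu is an 8.5 kb lentiviral transfer plasmid built on the pLBS.CAG backbone for expressing the genetically encoded pH indicator pHluorin in mammalian cells. In bacteria it is maintained through a high-copy ColE1/pUC-type origin and selected with ampicillin via the β-lactamase gene. The plasmid portion derives from a pBluescript-like vector, as shown by the f1 origin, the lac promoter/operator and lacZα remnants, fragments of the multiple cloning site, and flanking T3 and T7 promoters.

The viral portion has a third-generation layout. An RSV enhancer/promoter replaces the U3 region upstream of a truncated HIV-1 5' LTR, so genomic RNA can be made in packaging cells without Tat. This is followed by the Ψ packaging signal with a partial gag sequence, the Rev response element for nuclear export of the unspliced genome, and the cPPT/CTS, which aids nuclear import of the reverse-transcribed DNA. The downstream LTR is also annotated as truncated, consistent with a self-inactivating design, and is followed by an SV40 polyadenylation signal.

The internal expression cassette carries the CMV enhancer and the chimeric chicken β-actin/rabbit β-globin intron characteristic of the strong, broadly active CAG promoter. This drives the coding sequence annotated as ratiometric pHluorin, a GFP variant from Aequorea victoria whose excitation properties shift with pH. A WPRE downstream enhances transcript stability and expression. No separate mammalian selection marker is annotated. The stated purpose is intracellular pH measurement after lentiviral delivery, and the associated study concerns live-cell imaging with a quantitative fluorescent ATP indicator.
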