Addgene plasmid #129331: pLBS.CAG-pHlu
Purpose: pH measurement, lentivirus
Depositing lab: Yasushi Okada. Depositing organization: RIKEN Center for Biosystems Dynamics Research, Kobe. Publication: Live cell imaging of metabolic heterogeneity by quantitative fluorescent ATP indicator protein, QUEEN-37C. Yaginuma H, Okada Y. bioRxiv 2021.10.08.463131 10.1101/2021.10.08.463131.
Backbone
  Vector backbone: pLBS.CAG
  Vector type: Lentiviral
Growth in bacteria
  Bacterial resistance: Ampicillin, 100 μg/mL
  Growth temperature: 37°C
  Growth strain: NEB Stable
  Copy number: High Copy
Gene/Insert
  Gene/Insert name: pHluorin (from H. Imamura)
  Species: Synthetic
  Cloning method: Restriction Enzyme; 5′ cloning site Unknown (unknown if destroyed)
Terms and licenses: Academic/Nonprofit Terms; Industry Terms: Not Available to Industry
Depositor comments: Depositor Adm #1106 . Please visit https://www.biorxiv.org/content/10.1101/2021.10.08.463131v1 for bioRxiv preprint.
How to cite: pLBS.CAG-pHlu was a gift from Yasushi Okada (Addgene plasmid # 129331 ; http://n2t.net/addgene:129331 ; RRID:Addgene_129331)
